Addgene plasmid #32671: pAAV-Gateway
Purpose: (Empty Backbone)
Depositing lab: Matthew Nolan. Depositing organization: University of Edinburgh. Publication: A Molecular Toolbox for Rapid Generation of Viral Vectors to Up- or Down-Regulate Neuronal Gene Expression in vivo. White MD, Milne RV, Nolan MF. Front Mol Neurosci. 2011;4:8. Epub 2011 Jul 4. 10.3389/fnmol.2011.00008 PubMed 21772812.
Backbone
  Vector backbone: pACAGW-ChR2-Venus-AAV
  Backbone size (bp): 4427
  Modifications to backbone: Removed CAGW-ChR2-Venus insert and replaced with Gateway aatR1-aatR2 cassette
  Vector type: AAV ; aav
Growth in bacteria
  Bacterial resistance: Chloramphenicol and Ampicillin, 25 & 100 μg/mL
  Growth temperature: 30°C
  Growth strain: ccdB Survival
  Copy number: High Copy
Resource information
  A portion of this plasmid was derived from a plasmid made by: pACAGW-ChR2-Venus-AAV originally obtained from Karel Svoboda via Addgene (plasmid 20071)
Terms and licenses: Academic/Nonprofit Terms; Industry Terms: Not Available to Industry
How to cite: pAAV-Gateway was a gift from Matthew Nolan (Addgene plasmid # 32671 ; http://n2t.net/addgene:32671 ; RRID:Addgene_32671)
