[The description below was written by a language model from this plasmid's Addgene catalogue record and pLannotate feature annotations shown in this document.]
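Description:
pAAV-Gateway is an empty AAV destination vector made for Gateway recombination cloning. It was derived from pACAGW-ChR2-Venus-AAV by replacing the original expression insert with an attR1–attR2 cassette. The plasmid is propagated in E. coli from a high-copy ColE1/pUC-type origin, also carries an f1 phage origin, and is selected with ampicillin (β-lactamase under its own promoter) together with chloramphenicol. Chloramphenicol resistance comes from the CmR gene inside the Gateway cassette, which also encodes the CcdB toxin (with a ccdA fragment). The unrecombined vector therefore has to be maintained in a ccdB-tolerant strain.

Between the two AAV2 inverted terminal repeats, which allow the intervening DNA to be replicated and packaged into recombinant AAV particles, the annotated sequence shows a partial CMV enhancer, the chicken β-actin promoter and a fragment of a hybrid intron. These lie upstream of attR1, and a WPRE and an SV40 polyadenylation signal follow attR2. The catalogue text says the CAGW-ChR2-Venus insert was removed, yet both sequence records still show CAG-type promoter elements and the WPRE flanking the cassette, so the sequenced plasmid appears to retain them.

An LR reaction with an entry clone swaps the CmR/ccdB segment for the sequence of interest. This places it under these elements, with the WPRE enhancing transcript expression, and loss of ccdB counterselects against non-recombined vector in standard strains. The associated work describes a toolbox for rapid generation of viral vectors to raise or lower neuronal gene expression in vivo. The two sequence records differ slightly in length. The shorter one shows only a fragment of the second ITR, a region that is commonly difficult to sequence or unstable.
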