Features (pLannotate 1.2.2; 22 found; start..end, strand, type, name):
     28..456     -  rep_origin     f1 ori (sequence partly withheld): f1 bacteriophage origin of replication; arrow indicates direction of (+) strand synthesis
    461..530     -  CDS            lacZα (fragment): LacZα fragment of β-galactosidase; lacZ fragment
    525..657     -  repeat_region  AAV2 ITR (fragment): inverted terminal repeat of adeno-associated virus serotype 2 inverted
    718..966     +  enhancer       CMV enhancer (fragment): human cytomegalovirus immediate early enhancer
    968..1241    +  promoter       chicken β-actin promoter: No description available
   1242..1377    +  intron         hybrid intron (fragment): hybrid between chicken β-actin (CBA) and minute virus of mice (MMV) introns (Gray et al., 2011)
   1381..1505    +  protein_bind   attR1: mutant version of attR; recombination site for the Gateway® LR reaction LR Clonase™
   1530..1560    +  promoter       lac UV5 promoter: E. coli lac promoter with an "up" mutation
   1584..1613    +  promoter       cat promoter (fragment): promoter of the E. coli cat gene encoding chloramphenicol acetyltransferase
   1614..2273    +  CDS            CmR: chloramphenicol acetyltransferase; cat; confers resistance to chloramphenicol
   2452..2610    +  CDS            ccdA (fragment): CCDA_ECO57 - Also known as H, letA. Experimental evidence at protein level: Swiss-Prot protein existence level 1. Antitoxin component of a type II toxin-antitoxin (TA) system which inhibits the post-segregational killing (PSK) of plasmid-free cells, also referred to as a plasmid addiction system. Binds to and blocks the activity of CcdB; will also remove bound CcdB protein from the CcdB-GyrA complex by forming a CcdA-CcdB complex, a process termed rejuvenation. Functions as a transcriptional corepressor for the ccdAB operon, repression also requires CcdB (By similarity). From Escherichia coli
   2615..2917    +  CDS            ccdB: CCDB_ECOLI - Also known as G, letB, letD. Experimental evidence at protein level: Swiss-Prot protein existence level 1. Toxic component of a type II toxin-antitoxin (TA) system, functioning in plasmid maintainence. Responsible for the post- segregational killing (PSK) of plasmid-free cells, also referred to as a plasmid addiction system. Half-life of over 2 hours. Cell killing by CcdB is accompanied by filamentation, defects in chromosome and plasmid segregation, defects in cell division, formation of anucleate cells, decreased DNA synthesis and plasmid loss. Interferes with the activity of DN
   2961..3085    -  protein_bind   attR2: mutant version of attR; recombination site for the Gateway® LR reaction LR Clonase™
   3086..3104    +  misc_feature   MCS (fragment): pBluescript multiple cloning site
   3104..3692    +  misc_feature   WPRE: woodchuck hepatitis virus posttranscriptional regulatory element
   3735..3856    -  polyA_signal   SV40 poly(A) signal: SV40 polyadenylation signal
   3879..3947    -  CDS            large T antigen (fragment): large T antigen from SV40 (simian virus 40)
   4018..4151    +  repeat_region  AAV2 ITR: inverted terminal repeat of adeno-associated virus serotype 2 inverted
   4145..4201    -  CDS            lacI (fragment): lac repressor; lacI; The lac repressor binds to the lac operator to inhibit transcription in E. coli. This inhibition can be relieved by adding lactose or isopropyl-β-D-thiogalactopyranoside (IPTG).
   4384..4972    -  rep_origin     ori: high-copy-number ColE1/pMB1/pBR322/pUC origin of replication
   5143..6003    -  CDS            AmpR: β-lactamase; bla; confers resistance to ampicillin, carbenicillin, and related antibiotics
   6004..6108    -  promoter       AmpR promoter: bla
>Addgene plasmid #32671 | pAAV-Gateway | addgene full sequence | sequence record 339869 | Addgene NGS Result
AAATTGTAAGCGTTAATATTTTGTTAAAATTCGCGTTAAATTTTTGTTAAATCAGCTCATTTTTTAACCA
ATAGGCCGAAATCGGCAAAATCCCTTATAAATCAAAAGAATAGACCGAGATAGGGT
[37 nt withheld, positions 127-163]
AAAGAACGTGGACTCCAACGTCAAAGG
[49 nt withheld, positions 191-239]
T
[91 nt withheld, positions 241-331]
G
[124 nt withheld, positions 333-456]
CCCATTCGCCATTCAGGCTGCGCAACTGTTGGGAAGGGCGATCGGTGCGGGCCTCTTCGCTATTACGCCA
GCTGCGCGCTCGCTCGCTCACTGAGGCCGCCCGGGCAAAGCCCGGGCGTCGGGCGACCTTTGGTCGCCCG
GCCTCAGTGAGCGAGCGAGCGCGCAGAGAGGGAGTGGCCAACTCCATCACTAGGGGTTCCTTGTAGTTAA
TGATTAACCCGCCATGCTACTTATCTACGTAGCCATGCTCTAGGAAGAGTACCATTGACGTCAATAATGA
CGTATGTTCCCATAGTAACGCCAATAGGGACTTTCCATTGACGTCAATGGGTGGAGTATTTACGGTAAAC
TGCCCACTTGGCAGTACATCAAGTGTATCATATGCCAAGTACGCCCCCTATTGACGTCAATGACGGTAAA
TGGCCCGCCTGGCATTATGCCCAGTACATGACCTTATGGGACTTTCCTACTTGGCAGTACATCTACGTAT
TAGTCATCGCTATTACCATGGTCGAGGTGAGCCCCACGTTCTGCTTCACTCTCCCCATCTCCCCCCCCTC
CCCACCCCCAATTTTGTATTTATTTATTTTTTAATTATTTTGTGCAGCGATGGGGGCGGGGGGGGGGGGG
GGGCGCGCGCCGGGGCGGGGCGGGGCGAGGGGCGGGGCGGGGCGAGGCGGAGAGGTGCGGCGGCAGCCAA
TCAGAGCGGCGCGCTCCGAAAGTTTCCTTTTATGGCGAGGCGGCGGCGGCGGCGGCCCTATAAAAAGCGA
AGCGCGCGGCGGGCGGGAGTCGCTGCGCGCTGCCTTCGCCCCGTGCCCCGCTCCGCCGCCGCCTCGCGCC
GCCCGCCCCGGCTCTGACTGACCGCGTTACTCCCACAGGTGAGCGGGCGGGACGGCCCTTCTCCTCCGGG
CTGTAATTAGCATCACAAGTTTGTACAAAAAAGCTGAACGAGAAACGTAAAATGATATAAATATCAATAT
ATTAAATTAGATTTTGCATAAAAAACAGACTACATAATACTGTAAAACACAACATATCCAGTCACTATGG
CGGCCGCATTAGGCACCCCAGGCTTTACACTTTATGCTTCCGGCTCGTATAATGTGTGGATTTTGAGTTA
GGATCCGTCGAGATTTTCAGGAGCTAAGGAAGCTAAAATGGAGAAAAAAATCACTGGATATACCACCGTT
GATATATCCCAATGGCATCGTAAAGAACATTTTGAGGCATTTCAGTCAGTTGCTCAATGTACCTATAACC
AGACCGTTCAGCTGGATATTACGGCCTTTTTAAAGACCGTAAAGAAAAATAAGCACAAGTTTTATCCGGC
CTTTATTCACATTCTTGCCCGCCTGATGAATGCTCATCCGGAATTCCGTATGGCAATGAAAGACGGTGAG
CTGGTGATATGGGATAGTGTTCACCCTTGTTACACCGTTTTCCATGAGCAAACTGAAACGTTTTCATCGC
TCTGGAGTGAATACCACGACGATTTCCGGCAGTTTCTACACATATATTCGCAAGATGTGGCGTGTTACGG
TGAAAACCTGGCCTATTTCCCTAAAGGGTTTATTGAGAATATGTTTTTCGTCTCAGCCAATCCCTGGGTG
AGTTTCACCAGTTTTGATTTAAACGTGGCCAATATGGACAACTTCTTCGCCCCCGTTTTCACCATGGGCA
AATATTATACGCAAGGCGACAAGGTGCTGATGCCGCTGGCGATTCAGGTTCATCATGCCGTTTGTGATGG
CTTCCATGTCGGCAGAATGCTTAATGAATTACAACAGTACTGCGATGAGTGGCAGGGCGGGGCGTAAACG
CGTGGATCCGGCTTACTAAAAGCCAGATAACAGTATGCGTATTTGCGCGCTGATTTTTGCGGTATAAGAA
TATATACTGATATGTATACCCGAAGTATGTCAAAAAGAGGTATGCTATGAAGCAGCGTATTACAGTGACA
GTTGACAGCGACAGCTATCAGTTGCTCAAGGCATATATGATGTCAATATCTCCGGTCTGGTAAGCACAAC
CATGCAGAATGAAGCCCGTCGTCTGCGTGCCGAACGCTGGAAAGCGGAAAATCAGGAAGGGATGGCTGAG
GTCGCCCGGTTTATTGAAATGAACGGCTCTTTTGCTGACGAGAACAGGGGCTGGTGAAATGCAGTTTAAG
GTTTACACCTATAAAAGAGAGAGCCGTTATCGTCTGTTTGTGGATGTACAGAGTGATATTATTGACACGC
CCGGGCGACGGATGGTGATCCCCCTGGCCAGTGCACGTCTGCTGTCAGATAAAGTCTCCCGTGAACTTTA
CCCGGTGGTGCATATCGGGGATGAAAGCTGGCGCATGATGACCACCGATATGGCCAGTGTGCCGGTCTCC
GTTATCGGGGAAGAAGTGGCTGATCTCAGCCACCGCGAAAATGACATCAAAAACGCCATTAACCTGATGT
TCTGGGGAATATAAATGTCAGGCTCCCTTATACACAGCCAGTCTGCAGGTCGACCATAGTGACTGGATAT
GTTGTGTTTTACAGTATTATGTAGTCTGTTTTTTATGCAAAATCTAATTTAATATATTGATATTTATATC
ATTTTACGTTTCTCGTTCAGCTTTCTTGTACAAAGTGGTGATATCAAGCTTATCGATAATCAACCTCTGG
ATTACAAAATTTGTGAAAGATTGACTGGTATTCTTAACTATGTTGCTCCTTTTACGCTATGTGGATACGC
TGCTTTAATGCCTTTGTATCATGCTATTGCTTCCCGTATGGCTTTCATTTTCTCCTCCTTGTATAAATCC
TGGTTGCTGTCTCTTTATGAGGAGTTGTGGCCCGTTGTCAGGCAACGTGGCGTGGTGTGCACTGTGTTTG
CTGACGCAACCCCCACTGGTTGGGGCATTGCCACCACCTGTCAGCTCCTTTCCGGGACTTTCGCTTTCCC
CCTCCCTATTGCCACGGCGGAACTCATCGCCGCCTGCCTTGCCCGCTGCTGGACAGGGGCTCGGCTGTTG
GGCACTGACAATTCCGTGGTGTTGTCGGGGAAATCATCGTCCTTTCCTTGGCTGCTCGCCTGTGTTGCCA
CCTGGATTCTGCGCGGGACGTCCTTCTGCTACGTCCCTTCGGCCCTCAATCCAGCGGACCTTCCTTCCCG
CGGCCTGCTGCCGGCTCTGCGGCCTCTTCCGCGTCTTCGCCTTCGCCCTCAGACGAGTCGGATCTCCCTT
TGGGCCGCCTCCCCGCATCGATACCGTCGACCCGGGCGGCCGCTTCGAGCAGACATGATAAGATACATTG
ATGAGTTTGGACAAACCACAACTAGAATGCAGTGAAAAAAATGCTTTATTTGTGAAATTTGTGATGCTAT
TGCTTTATTTGTAACCATTATAAGCTGCAATAAACAAGTTAACAACAACAATTGCATTCATTTTATGTTT
CAGGTTCAGGGGGAGATGTGGGAGGTTTTTTAAAGCAAGTAAAACCTCTACAAATGTGGTAAAATCGATA
AGGATCTTCCTAGAGCATGGCTACGTAGATAAGTAGCATGGCGGGTTAATCATTAACTACAAGGAACCCC
TAGTGATGGAGTTGGCCACTCCCTCTCTGCGCGCTCGCTCGCTCACTGAGGCCGGGCGACCAAAGGTCGC
CCGACGCCCGGGCTTTGCCCGGGCGGCCTCAGTGAGCGAGCGAGCGCGCAGCTGCATTAATGAATCGGCC
AACGCGCGGGGAGAGGCGGTTTGCGTATTGGGCGCTCTTCCGCTTCCTCGCTCACTGACTCGCTGCGCTC
GGTCGTTCGGCTGCGGCGAGCGGTATCAGCTCACTCAAAGGCGGTAATACGGTTATCCACAGAATCAGGG
GATAACGCAGGAAAGAACATGTGAGCAAAAGGCCAGCAAAAGGCCAGGAACCGTAAAAAGGCCGCGTTGC
TGGCGTTTTTCCATAGGCTCCGCCCCCCTGACGAGCATCACAAAAATCGACGCTCAAGTCAGAGGTGGCG
AAACCCGACAGGACTATAAAGATACCAGGCGTTTCCCCCTGGAAGCTCCCTCGTGCGCTCTCCTGTTCCG
ACCCTGCCGCTTACCGGATACCTGTCCGCCTTTCTCCCTTCGGGAAGCGTGGCGCTTTCTCATAGCTCAC
GCTGTAGGTATCTCAGTTCGGTGTAGGTCGTTCGCTCCAAGCTGGGCTGTGTGCACGAACCCCCCGTTCA
GCCCGACCGCTGCGCCTTATCCGGTAACTATCGTCTTGAGTCCAACCCGGTAAGACACGACTTATCGCCA
CTGGCAGCAGCCACTGGTAACAGGATTAGCAGAGCGAGGTATGTAGGCGGTGCTACAGAGTTCTTGAAGT
GGTGGCCTAACTACGGCTACACTAGAAGAACAGTATTTGGTATCTGCGCTCTGCTGAAGCCAGTTACCTT
CGGAAAAAGAGTTGGTAGCTCTTGATCCGGCAAACAAACCACCGCTGGTAGCGGTGGTTTTTTTGTTTGC
AAGCAGCAGATTACGCGCAGAAAAAAAGGATCTCAAGAAGATCCTTTGATCTTTTCTACGGGGTCTGACG
CTCAGTGGAACGAAAACTCACGTTAAGGGATTTTGGTCATGAGATTATCAAAAAGGATCTTCACCTAGAT
CCTTTTAAATTAAAAATGAAGTTTTAAATCAATCTAAAGTATATATGAGTAAACTTGGTCTGACAGTTAC
CAATGCTTAATCAGTGAGGCACCTATCTCAGCGATCTGTCTATTTCGTTCATCCATAGTTGCCTGACTCC
CCGTCGTGTAGATAACTACGATACGGGAGGGCTTACCATCTGGCCCCAGTGCTGCAATGATACCGCGAGA
CCCACGCTCACCGGCTCCAGATTTATCAGCAATAAACCAGCCAGCCGGAAGGGCCGAGCGCAGAAGTGGT
CCTGCAACTTTATCCGCCTCCATCCAGTCTATTAATTGTTGCCGGGAAGCTAGAGTAAGTAGTTCGCCAG
TTAATAGTTTGCGCAACGTTGTTGCCATTGCTACAGGCATCGTGGTGTCACGCTCGTCGTTTGGTATGGC
TTCATTCAGCTCCGGTTCCCAACGATCAAGGCGAGTTACATGATCCCCCATGTTGTGCAAAAAAGCGGTT
AGCTCCTTCGGTCCTCCGATCGTTGTCAGAAGTAAGTTGGCCGCAGTGTTATCACTCATGGTTATGGCAG
CACTGCATAATTCTCTTACTGTCATGCCATCCGTAAGATGCTTTTCTGTGACTGGTGAGTACTCAACCAA
GTCATTCTGAGAATAGTGTATGCGGCGACCGAGTTGCTCTTGCCCGGCGTCAATACGGGATAATACCGCG
CCACATAGCAGAACTTTAAAAGTGCTCATCATTGGAAAACGTTCTTCGGGGCGAAAACTCTCAAGGATCT
TACCGCTGTTGAGATCCAGTTCGATGTAACCCACTCGTGCACCCAACTGATCTTCAGCATCTTTTACTTT
CACCAGCGTTTCTGGGTGAGCAAAAACAGGAAGGCAAAATGCCGCAAAAAAGGGAATAAGGGCGACACGG
AAATGTTGAATACTCATACTCTTCCTTTTTCAATATTATTGAAGCATTTATCAGGGTTATTGTCTCATGA
GCGGATACATATTTGAATGTATTTAGAAAAATAAACAAATAGGGGTTCCGCGCACATTTCCCCGAAAAGT
GCCACCT
