Features (pLannotate 1.2.2; 21 found; start..end, strand, type, name):
     28..456     -  rep_origin     f1 ori (sequence partly withheld): f1 bacteriophage origin of replication; arrow indicates direction of (+) strand synthesis
    461..530     -  CDS            lacZα (fragment): LacZα fragment of β-galactosidase; lacZ fragment
    525..657     -  repeat_region  AAV2 ITR (fragment): inverted terminal repeat of adeno-associated virus serotype 2 inverted
    718..966     +  enhancer       CMV enhancer (fragment): human cytomegalovirus immediate early enhancer
    968..1245    +  promoter       chicken β-actin promoter: No description available
   1246..1381    +  intron         hybrid intron (fragment): hybrid between chicken β-actin (CBA) and minute virus of mice (MMV) introns (Gray et al., 2011)
   1385..1509    +  protein_bind   attR1: mutant version of attR; recombination site for the Gateway® LR reaction LR Clonase™
   1534..1564    +  promoter       lac UV5 promoter: E. coli lac promoter with an "up" mutation
   1588..1617    +  promoter       cat promoter (fragment): promoter of the E. coli cat gene encoding chloramphenicol acetyltransferase
   1618..2277    +  CDS            CmR: chloramphenicol acetyltransferase; cat; confers resistance to chloramphenicol
   2456..2614    +  CDS            ccdA (fragment): CCDA_ECO57 - Also known as H, letA. Experimental evidence at protein level: Swiss-Prot protein existence level 1. Antitoxin component of a type II toxin-antitoxin (TA) system which inhibits the post-segregational killing (PSK) of plasmid-free cells, also referred to as a plasmid addiction system. Binds to and blocks the activity of CcdB; will also remove bound CcdB protein from the CcdB-GyrA complex by forming a CcdA-CcdB complex, a process termed rejuvenation. Functions as a transcriptional corepressor for the ccdAB operon, repression also requires CcdB (By similarity). From Escherichia coli
   2619..2921    +  CDS            ccdB: CCDB_ECOLI - Also known as G, letB, letD. Experimental evidence at protein level: Swiss-Prot protein existence level 1. Toxic component of a type II toxin-antitoxin (TA) system, functioning in plasmid maintainence. Responsible for the post- segregational killing (PSK) of plasmid-free cells, also referred to as a plasmid addiction system. Half-life of over 2 hours. Cell killing by CcdB is accompanied by filamentation, defects in chromosome and plasmid segregation, defects in cell division, formation of anucleate cells, decreased DNA synthesis and plasmid loss. Interferes with the activity of DN
   2965..3089    -  protein_bind   attR2: mutant version of attR; recombination site for the Gateway® LR reaction LR Clonase™
   3090..3108    +  misc_feature   MCS (fragment): pBluescript multiple cloning site
   3108..3696    +  misc_feature   WPRE: woodchuck hepatitis virus posttranscriptional regulatory element
   3739..3860    -  polyA_signal   SV40 poly(A) signal: SV40 polyadenylation signal
   3883..3951    -  CDS            large T antigen (fragment): large T antigen from SV40 (simian virus 40)
   4022..4079    +  repeat_region  AAV2 ITR (fragment): inverted terminal repeat of adeno-associated virus serotype 2 inverted
   4239..4827    -  rep_origin     ori: high-copy-number ColE1/pMB1/pBR322/pUC origin of replication
   4998..5858    -  CDS            AmpR: β-lactamase; bla; confers resistance to ampicillin, carbenicillin, and related antibiotics
   5859..5963    -  promoter       AmpR promoter: bla
>Addgene plasmid #32671 | pAAV-Gateway Sequencing Result | analyzer sequence | sequence record 336416
AAATTGTAAGCGTTAATATTTTGTTAAAATTCGCGTTAAATTTTTGTTAAATCAGCTCATTTTTTAACCA
ATAGGCCGAAATCGGCAAAATCCCTTATAAATCAAAAGAATAGACCGAGATAGGGT
[37 nt withheld, positions 127-163]
AAAGAACGTGGACTCCAACGTCAAAGG
[49 nt withheld, positions 191-239]
T
[91 nt withheld, positions 241-331]
G
[124 nt withheld, positions 333-456]
CCCATTCGCCATTCAGGCTGCGCAACTGTTGGGAAGGGCGATCGGTGCGGGCCTCTTCGCTATTACGCCA
GCTGCGCGCTCGCTCGCTCACTGAGGCCGCCCGGGCAAAGCCCGGGCGTCGGGCGACCTTTGGTCGCCCG
GCCTCAGTGAGCGAGCGAGCGCGCAGAGAGGGAGTGGCCAACTCCATCACTAGGGGTTCCTTGTAGTTAA
TGATTAACCCGCCATGCTACTTATCTACGTAGCCATGCTCTAGGAAGAGTACCATTGACGTCAATAATGA
CGTATGTTCCCATAGTAACGCCAATAGGGACTTTCCATTGACGTCAATGGGTGGAGTATTTACGGTAAAC
TGCCCACTTGGCAGTACATCAAGTGTATCATATGCCAAGTACGCCCCCTATTGACGTCAATGACGGTAAA
TGGCCCGCCTGGCATTATGCCCAGTACATGACCTTATGGGACTTTCCTACTTGGCAGTACATCTACGTAT
TAGTCATCGCTATTACCATGGTCGAGGTGAGCCCCACGTTCTGCTTCACTCTCCCCATCTCCCCCCCCTC
CCCACCCCCAATTTTGTATTTATTTATTTTTTAATTATTTTGTGCAGCGATGGGGGCGGGGGGGGGGGGG
GGGCGCGCGCCRGGSGGGGSGGGGSGGGGSGRGGGGSGGGGCGGGGCGAGGCGGAGAGGTGCGGCGGCAG
CCAATCAGAGCGGCGCGCTCCGAAAGTTTCCTTTTATGGCGAGGCGGCGGCGGCGGCGGCCCTATAAAAA
GCGAAGCGCGCGGCGGGCGGGAGTCGCTGCGCGCTGCCTTCGCCCCGTGCCCCGCTCCGCCGCCGCCTCG
CGCCGCCCGCCCCGGCTCTGACTGACCGCGTTACTCCCACAGGTGAGCGGGCGGGACGGCCCTTCTCCTC
CGGGCTGTAATTAGCATCACAAGTTTGTACAAAAAAGCTGAACGAGAAACGTAAAATGATATAAATATCA
ATATATTAAATTAGATTTTGCATAAAAAACAGACTACATAATACTGTAAAACACAACATATCCAGTCACT
ATGGCGGCCGCATTAGGCACCCCAGGCTTTACACTTTATGCTTCCGGCTCGTATAATGTGTGGATTTTGA
GTTAGGATCCGTCGAGATTTTCAGGAGCTAAGGAAGCTAAAATGGAGAAAAAAATCACTGGATATACCAC
CGTTGATATATCCCAATGGCATCGTAAAGAACATTTTGAGGCATTTCAGTCAGTTGCTCAATGTACCTAT
AACCAGACCGTTCAGCTGGATATTACGGCCTTTTTAAAGACCGTAAAGAAAAATAAGCACAAGTTTTATC
CGGCCTTTATTCACATTCTTGCCCGCCTGATGAATGCTCATCCGGAATTCCGTATGGCAATGAAAGACGG
TGAGCTGGTGATATGGGATAGTGTTCACCCTTGTTACACCGTTTTCCATGAGCAAACTGAAACGTTTTCA
TCGCTCTGGAGTGAATACCACGACGATTTCCGGCAGTTTCTACACATATATTCGCAAGATGTGGCGTGTT
ACGGTGAAAACCTGGCCTATTTCCCTAAAGGGTTTATTGAGAATATGTTTTTCGTCTCAGCCAATCCCTG
GGTGAGTTTCACCAGTTTTGATTTAAACGTGGCCAATATGGACAACTTCTTCGCCCCCGTTTTCACCATG
GGCAAATATTATACGCAAGGCGACAAGGTGCTGATGCCGCTGGCGATTCAGGTTCATCATGCCGTTTGTG
ATGGCTTCCATGTCGGCAGAATGCTTAATGAATTACAACAGTACTGCGATGAGTGGCAGGGCGGGGCGTA
AACGCGTGGATCCGGCTTACTAAAAGCCAGATAACAGTATGCGTATTTGCGCGCTGATTTTTGCGGTATA
AGAATATATACTGATATGTATACCCGAAGTATGTCAAAAAGAGGTATGCTATGAAGCAGCGTATTACAGT
GACAGTTGACAGCGACAGCTATCAGTTGCTCAAGGCATATATGATGTCAATATCTCCGGTCTGGTAAGCA
CAACCATGCAGAATGAAGCCCGTCGTCTGCGTGCCGAACGCTGGAAAGCGGAAAATCAGGAAGGGATGGC
TGAGGTCGCCCGGTTTATTGAAATGAACGGCTCTTTTGCTGACGAGAACAGGGGCTGGTGAAATGCAGTT
TAAGGTTTACACCTATAAAAGAGAGAGCCGTTATCGTCTGTTTGTGGATGTACAGAGTGATATTATTGAC
ACGCCCGGGCGACGGATGGTGATCCCCCTGGCCAGTGCACGTCTGCTGTCAGATAAAGTCTCCCGTGAAC
TTTACCCGGTGGTGCATATCGGGGATGAAAGCTGGCGCATGATGACCACCGATATGGCCAGTGTGCCGGT
CTCCGTTATCGGGGAAGAAGTGGCTGATCTCAGCCACCGCGAAAATGACATCAAAAACGCCATTAACCTG
ATGTTCTGGGGAATATAAATGTCAGGCTCCCTTATACACAGCCAGTCTGCAGGTCGACCATAGTGACTGG
ATATGTTGTGTTTTACAGTATTATGTAGTCTGTTTTTTATGCAAAATCTAATTTAATATATTGATATTTA
TATCATTTTACGTTTCTCGTTCAGCTTTCTTGTACAAAGTGGTGATATCAAGCTTATCGATAATCAACCT
CTGGATTACAAAATTTGTGAAAGATTGACTGGTATTCTTAACTATGTTGCTCCTTTTACGCTATGTGGAT
ACGCTGCTTTAATGCCTTTGTATCATGCTATTGCTTCCCGTATGGCTTTCATTTTCTCCTCCTTGTATAA
ATCCTGGTTGCTGTCTCTTTATGAGGAGTTGTGGCCCGTTGTCAGGCAACGTGGCGTGGTGTGCACTGTG
TTTGCTGACGCAACCCCCACTGGTTGGGGCATTGCCACCACCTGTCAGCTCCTTTCCGGGACTTTCGCTT
TCCCCCTCCCTATTGCCACGGCGGAACTCATCGCCGCCTGCCTTGCCCGCTGCTGGACAGGGGCTCGGCT
GTTGGGCACTGACAATTCCGTGGTGTTGTCGGGGAAATCATCGTCCTTTCCTTGGCTGCTCGCCTGTGTT
GCCACCTGGATTCTGCGCGGGACGTCCTTCTGCTACGTCCCTTCGGCCCTCAATCCAGCGGACCTTCCTT
CCCGCGGCCTGCTGCCGGCTCTGCGGCCTCTTCCGCGTCTTCGCCTTCGCCCTCAGACGAGTCGGATCTC
CCTTTGGGCCGCCTCCCCGCATCGATACCGTCGACCCGGGCGGCCGCTTCGAGCAGACATGATAAGATAC
ATTGATGAGTTTGGACAAACCACAACTAGAATGCAGTGAAAAAAATGCTTTATTTGTGAAATTTGTGATG
CTATTGCTTTATTTGTAACCATTATAAGCTGCAATAAACAAGTTAACAACAACAATTGCATTCATTTTAT
GTTTCAGGTTCAGGGGGAGATGTGGGAGGTTTTTTAAAGCAAGTAAAACCTCTACAAATGTGGTAAAATC
GATAAGGATCTTCCTAGAGCATGGCTACGTAGATAAGTAGCATGGCGGGTTAATCATTAACTACAAGGAA
CCCCTAGTGATGGAGTTGGCCACTCCCTCTCTGCGCGCTCGCTCGCTCACTGACTCGCTGCGCTCGGTCG
TTCGGCTGCGGCGAGCGGTATCAGCTCACTCAAAGGCGGTAATACGGTTATCCACAGAATCAGGGGATAA
CGCAGGAAAGAACATGTGAGCAAAAGGCCAGCAAAAGGCCAGGAACCGTAAAAAGGCCGCGTTGCTGGCG
TTTTTCCATAGGCTCCGCCCCCCTGACGAGCATCACAAAAATCGACGCTCAAGTCAGAGGTGGCGAAACC
CGACAGGACTATAAAGATACCAGGCGTTTCCCCCTGGAAGCTCCCTCGTGCGCTCTCCTGTTCCGACCCT
GCCGCTTACCGGATACCTGTCCGCCTTTCTCCCTTCGGGAAGCGTGGCGCTTTCTCATAGCTCACGCTGT
AGGTATCTCAGTTCGGTGTAGGTCGTTCGCTCCAAGCTGGGCTGTGTGCACGAACCCCCCGTTCAGCCCG
ACCGCTGCGCCTTATCCGGTAACTATCGTCTTGAGTCCAACCCGGTAAGACACGACTTATCGCCACTGGC
AGCAGCCACTGGTAACAGGATTAGCAGAGCGAGGTATGTAGGCGGTGCTACAGAGTTCTTGAAGTGGTGG
CCTAACTACGGCTACACTAGAAGAACAGTATTTGGTATCTGCGCTCTGCTGAAGCCAGTTACCTTCGGAA
AAAGAGTTGGTAGCTCTTGATCCGGCAAACAAACCACCGCTGGTAGCGGTGGTTTTTTTGTTTGCAAGCA
GCAGATTACGCGCAGAAAAAAAGGATCTCAAGAAGATCCTTTGATCTTTTCTACGGGGTCTGACGCTCAG
TGGAACGAAAACTCACGTTAAGGGATTTTGGTCATGAGATTATCAAAAAGGATCTTCACCTAGATCCTTT
TAAATTAAAAATGAAGTTTTAAATCAATCTAAAGTATATATGAGTAAACTTGGTCTGACAGTTACCAATG
CTTAATCAGTGAGGCACCTATCTCAGCGATCTGTCTATTTCGTTCATCCATAGTTGCCTGACTCCCCGTC
GTGTAGATAACTACGATACGGGAGGGCTTACCATCTGGCCCCAGTGCTGCAATGATACCGCGAGACCCAC
GCTCACCGGCTCCAGATTTATCAGCAATAAACCAGCCAGCCGGAAGGGCCGAGCGCAGAAGTGGTCCTGC
AACTTTATCCGCCTCCATCCAGTCTATTAATTGTTGCCGGGAAGCTAGAGTAAGTAGTTCGCCAGTTAAT
AGTTTGCGCAACGTTGTTGCCATTGCTACAGGCATCGTGGTGTCACGCTCGTCGTTTGGTATGGCTTCAT
TCAGCTCCGGTTCCCAACGATCAAGGCGAGTTACATGATCCCCCATGTTGTGCAAAAAAGCGGTTAGCTC
CTTCGGTCCTCCGATCGTTGTCAGAAGTAAGTTGGCCGCAGTGTTATCACTCATGGTTATGGCAGCACTG
CATAATTCTCTTACTGTCATGCCATCCGTAAGATGCTTTTCTGTGACTGGTGAGTACTCAACCAAGTCAT
TCTGAGAATAGTGTATGCGGCGACCGAGTTGCTCTTGCCCGGCGTCAATACGGGATAATACCGCGCCACA
TAGCAGAACTTTAAAAGTGCTCATCATTGGAAAACGTTCTTCGGGGCGAAAACTCTCAAGGATCTTACCG
CTGTTGAGATCCAGTTCGATGTAACCCACTCGTGCACCCAACTGATCTTCAGCATCTTTTACTTTCACCA
GCGTTTCTGGGTGAGCAAAAACAGGAAGGCAAAATGCCGCAAAAAAGGGAATAAGGGCGACACGGAAATG
TTGAATACTCATACTCTTCCTTTTTCAATATTATTGAAGCATTTATCAGGGTTATTGTCTCATGAGCGGA
TACATATTTGAATGTATTTAGAAAAATAAACAAATAGGGGTTCCGCGCACATTTCCCCGAAAAGTGCCAC
CT
