>Addgene plasmid #32671 | pAAV-Gateway | addgene partial sequence | sequence record 47641 | EBV-rev 5'-GTGGTTTGTCCAAACTCATC-3'
CCGCCCGGGTCGACGGTATCGATGCGGGGAGGCGGCCCAAAGGGAGATCCGACTCGTCTGAGGGCGAAGG
CGAAGACGCGGAAGAGGCCGCAGAGCCGGCAGCAGGCCGCGGGAAGGAAGGTCCGCTGGATTGAGGGCCG
AAGGGACGTAGCAGAAGGACGTCCCGCGCAGAATCCAGGTGGCAACACAGGCGAGCAGCCAAGGAAAGGA
CGATGATTTCCCCGACAACACCACGGAATTGTCAGTGCCCAACAGCCGAGCCCCTGTCCAGCAGCGGGCA
AGGCAGGCGGCGATGAGTTCCGCCGTGGCAATAGGGAGGGGGAAAGCGAAAGTCCCGGAAAGGAGCTGAC
AGGTGGTGGCAATGCCCCAACCAGTGGGGGTTGCGTCAGCAAACACAGTGCACACCACGCCACGTTGCCT
GACAACGGGCCACAACTCCTCATAAAGAGACAGCAACCAGGATTTATACAAGGAGGAGAAAATGAAAGCC
ATACGGGAAGCAATAGCATGATACAAAGGCATTAAAGCAGCGTATCCACATAGCGTAAAAGGAGCAACAT
AGTTAAGAATACCAGTCAATCTTTCACAAATTTTGTAATCCAGAGGTTGATTATCGATAAGCTTGATATC
TAGCCACTTTGTACAAGAAAGCTGAACGAGAAACGTAAAATGATATAAATATCAATATATTAAATTAGAT
TTTGCATAAAAAACAGACTACATAATACTGTAAAACACAACATATCCAGTCACTATGGTCGACCTGCAGA
CTGGCTGTGTATAAGGGAGCCTGACATTTATATTCCCCAGAACATCAGGTTAATGGCGTTTTTGATGTCA
TTTTCGCGTGCTGA
