>Addgene plasmid #32671 | pAAV-Gateway | addgene partial sequence | sequence record 48287 | CAT-F 5'-GTTTGTGATGGCTTCCATGTC-3'
GGATCCGGCTTACTAAAAGCCAGATAACAGTATGCGTATTTGCGCGCTGATTTTTGCGGTATAAGAATAT
ATACTGATATGTATACCCGAAGTATGTCAAAAAGAGGTATGCTATGAAGCAGCGTATTACAGTGACAGTT
GACAGCGACAGCTATCAGTTGCTCAAGGCATATATGATGTCAATATCTCCGGTCTGGTAAGCACAACCAT
GCAGAATGAAGCCCGTCGTCTGCGTGCCGAACGCTGGAAAGCGGAAAATCAGGAAGGGATGGCTGAGGTC
GCCCGGTTTATTGAAATGAACGGCTCTTTTGCTGACGAGAACAGGGGCTGGTGAAATGCAGTTTAAGGTT
TACACCTATAAAAGAGAGAGCCGTTATCGTCTGTTTGTGGATGTACAGAGTGATATTATTGACACGCCCG
GGCGACGGATGGTGATCCCCCTGGCCAGTGCACGTCTGCTGTCAGATAAAGTCTCCCGTGAACTTTACCC
GGTGGTGCATATCGGGGATGAAAGCTGGCGCATGATGACCACCGATATGGCCAGTGTGCCGGTCTCCGTT
ATCGGGGAAGAAGTGGCTGATCTCAGCCACCGCGAAAATGACATCAAAAACGCCATTAACCTGATGTTCT
GGGGAATATAAATGTCAGGCTCCCTTATACACAGCCAGTCTGCAGGTCGACCATAGTG
