>Addgene plasmid #32671 | pAAV-Gateway | addgene partial sequence | sequence record 86091 | CAT-R 5'-GCAACTGACTGAAATGCCTC-3'
AACGGTGGTATATCCAGTGATTTTTTTCTCCATTTTAGCTTCCTTAGCTCCTGAAAATCTCGACGGATCC
TAACTCAAAATCCACACATTATACGAGCCGGAAGCATAAAGTGTAAAGCCTGGGGTGCCTAATGCGGCCG
CCATAGTGACTGGATATGTTGTGTTTTACAGTATTATGTAGTCTGTTTTTTATGCAAAATCTAATTTAAT
ATATTGATATTTATATCATTTTACGTTTCTCGTTCAGCTTTTTTGTACAAACTTGTGATGCTAATTACAG
CCCGGAGGAGAAGGGCCGTCCCGCCCGCTCACCTGTGGGAGTAACGCGGTCAGTCAGAGCCGGGGCGGGC
GGCGCGAGGC
