>Addgene plasmid #32671 | pAAV-Gateway | addgene partial sequence | sequence record 86092 | ccdb-rev 5'-ATATGCACCACCGGGTAAAG-3'
TGGCCAGGGGGATCACCATCCGTCGCCCGGGCGTGTCAATAATATCACTCTGTACATCCACAAACAGACG
ATAACGGCTCTCTCTTTTATAGGTGTAAACCTTAAACTGCATTTCACCAGCCCCTGTTCTCGTCAGCAAA
AGAGCCGTTCATTTCAATAAACCGGGCGACCTCAGCCATCCCTTCCTGATTTTCCGCTTTCCAGCGTTCG
GCACGCAGACGACGGGCTTCATTCTGCATGGTTGTGCTTACCAGACCGGAGATATTGACATCATATATGC
CTTGAGCAACTGATAGCTGTCGCTGTCAACTGTCACTGTAATACGCTGCTTCATAGCATACCTCTTTTTG
ACATACTTCGGGTATACATATCAGTATATATTCTTATACCGCAAAAATCAGCGCGCAAATACGCATACTG
TTATCTGGCTTTTAGTAAGCCGGATCCACGCGTTTACGCCCCGCCCTGCCACTCATCGCAGTACTGTTGT
AATTCATTAAGCATTCTGCCGACATGGAAGCCATCACAAACGGCATGATGAACCTGAATCGCCAGCGGCA
TCAGCACCTTGTCGCCTTGCGTATAATATTTGCCCATGGTGAAAACGGGGGCGAAGAAGTTGTCCATATT
GGCCACGTTTAAATCAAAACTGGTGAAACTCACCCAGGGATTGGCTGAGACGAAAAACATATTCTCAATA
AACCCTTTAGGGAAATAGGCCAGGTTTTCACCGTAACACGCCACATCTTGCGAATATATGTGTAGAAACT
GCCGGAAATCGTCGTGGTATTCACTCCAGAGCGATGAAAACGTTTCAGTTTGCTCATGGAAAAC
